>Addgene plasmid #237590 | pMIHP-16249 C.NWS.V5 | addgene full sequence | sequence record 477139 | Addgene NGS Result
TTTTCCCAGTCACGACGTTGTAAAACGACGGCGCAAGGAATGGTGCATGCAAGGAGATGGCGCCCAACAG
TCCCCCGGCCACGGGGCCTGCCACCATACCCACGCCGAAACAAGCGCTCATGAGCCCGAAGTGGCGAGCC
CGATCTTCCCCATCGGTGATGTCGGCGATATAGGCGCCAGCAACCGCACCTGTGGCGCCGGTGATGCCGG
CCACGATGCGTCCGGCGTAGAGGCGATTAGTCCAATTTGTTAAAGACAGGATATCAGTGGTCCAGGCTCT
AGTTTTGACTCAACAATATCACCAGCTGAAGCCTATAGAGTACGAGCCATAGATAAAATAAAAGATTTTA
TTTAGTCTCCAGAAAAAGGGGGGAATGAAAGACCCCACCTGTAGGTTTGGCAAGCTAGCTTAAGTAACGC
CATTTTGCAAGGCATGGAAAATACATAACTGAGAATAGAGAAGTTCAGATCAAGGTTAGGAACAGAGAGA
CAGCAGAATATGGGCCAAACAGGATATCTGTGGTAAGCAGTTCCTGCCCCGGCTCAGGGCCAAGAACAGA
TGGTCCCCAGATGCGGTCCCGCCCTCAGCAGTTTCTAGAGAACCATCAGATGTTTCCAGGGTGCCCCAAG
GACCTGAAATGACCCTGTGCCTTATTTGAACTAACCAATCAGTTCGCTTCTCGCTTCTGTTCGCGCGCTT
CTGCTCCCCGAGCTCAATAAAAGAGCCCACAACCCCTCACTCGGCGCGCCAGTCCTCCGATAGACTGCGT
CGCCCGGGTACCCGTATTCCCAATAAAGCCTCTTGCTGTTTGCATCCGAATCGTGGACTCGCTGATCCTT
GGGAGGGTCTCCTCAGATTGATTGACTGCCCACCTCGGGGGTCTTTCATTTGGAGGTTCCACCGAGATTT
GGAGACCCCTGCCCAGGGACCACCGACCCCCCCGCCGGGAGGTAAGCTGGCCAGCGGTCGTTTCGTGTCT
GTCTCTGTCTTTGTGCGTGTTTGTGCCGGCATCTAATGTTTGCGCCTGCGTCTGTACTAGTTAGCTAACT
AGCTCTGTATCTGGCGGACCCGTGGTGGAACTGACGAGTTCTGAACACCCGGCCGCAACCCTGGGAGACG
TCCCAGGGACTTTGGGGGCCGTTTTTGTGGCCCGACCTGAGGAAGGGAGTCGATGTGGAATCCGACCCCG
TCAGGATATGTGGTTCTGGTAGGAGACGAGAACCTAAAACAGTTCCCGCCTCCGTCTGAATTTTTGCTTT
CGGTTTGGAACCGAAGCCGCGCGTCTTGTCTGCTGCAGCGCTGCAGCATCGTTCTGTGTTGTCTCTGTCT
GACTGTGTTTCTGTATTTGTCTGAAAATTAGGGCCAGACTGTTACCACTCCCTTAAGTTTGACCTTAGGT
CACTGGAAAGATGTCGAGCGGATCGCTCACAACCAGTCGGTAGATGTCAAGAAGAGACGTTGGGTTACCT
TCTGCTCTGCAGAATGGCCAACCTTTAACGTCGGATGGCCGCGAGACGGCACCTTTAACCGAGACCTCAT
CACCCAGGTTAAGATCAAGGTCTTTTCACCTGGCCCGCATGGACACCCAGACCAGGTCCCCTACATCGTG
ACCTGGGAAGCCTTGGCTTTTGACCCCCCTCCCTGGGTCAAGCCCTTTGTACACCCTAAGCCTCCGCCTC
CTCTTCCTCCATCCGCCCCGTCTCTCCCCCTTGAACCTCCTCGTTCGACCCCGCCTCGATCCTCCCTTTA
TCCAGCCCTCACTCCTTCTCTAGGCGCCGGAATTCCGAACAGTCTTCCGTAATAGAAGACACAAGGCTCG
AGCGGGATCAATTCCGCCCCCCCCCTAACGTTACTGGCCGAAGCCGCTTGGAATAAGGCCGGTGTGCGTT
TGTCTATATGTTATTTTCCACCATATTGCCGTCTTTTGGCAATGTGAGGGCCCGGAAACCTGGCCCTGTC
TTCTTGACGAGCATTCCTAGGGGTCTTTCCCCTCTCGCCAAAGGAATGCAAGGTCTGTTGAATGTCGTGA
AGGAAGCAGTTCCTCTGGAAGCTTCTTGAAGACAAACAACGTCTGTAGCGACCCTTTGCAGGCAGCGGAA
CCCCCCACCTGGCGACAGGTGCCTCTGCGGCCAAAAGCCACGTGTATAAGATACACCTGCAAAGGCGGCA
CAACCCCAGTGCCACGTTGTGAGTTGGATAGTTGTGGAAAGAGTCAAATGGCTCTCCTCAAGCGTATTCA
ACAAGGGGCTGAAGGATGCCCAGAAGGTACCCCATTGTATGGGATCTGATCTGGGGCCTCGGTGCACATG
CTTTACATGTGTTTAGTCGAGGTTAAAAAAACGTCTAGGCCCCCCGAACCACGGGGACGTGGTTTTCCTT
TGAAAAACACGATAATACCATGCCAGAGCCTTCTAAGTCTGCACCAGCCCCTAAGAAGGGATCTAAGAAA
GCCATCTCTAAGGCGCAGAAGAAGGATGGCAAGAAGCGCAAGCGCAGCCGCAAGGAGAGCTATTCGGTGT
ACGTGTACAAGGTGCTGAAGCAAGTGCACCCCGACACCGGCATCTCCTCCAAGGCCATGGGCATCATGAA
CTCGTTCGTGAACGACATCTTCGAGCGCATCGCGAGCGAGGCGTCCCGCCTGGCGCATTACAACAAGCGC
TCGACCATCACGTCCCGGGAGATCCAGACGGCCGTGCGCCTGCTGCTGCCCGGGGAGCTGGCCAAGCACG
CCGTGTCGGAGGGCACTAAGGCCGTCACCAAGTACACCAGCTCCAAGGACCCACCGGTCGCCACCGGATC
CACGGTCGCCACCATGGGCGAGGACCAGGTGGACCCCAGGCTGATCGACGGCAAGGGAGGAGGCGGGGGA
GGGAACTGGTCCCACCCCCAATTCGAGAAAGGAGGAGGCGGGGGAGGGGGCAAACCAATTCCAAACCCAC
TGCTGGGACTGGATTCCACAGGCATGCTGATGGTGTAAGCGGCCGCGACTCTAGAGTCGACCTGCAGGCA
TGCAAGCTTCAGGTAGCCGGCTAACGTTAACAACCGGTACCTCTAGAACTATAGCTAGCATGCGCAAATT
TAAAGCGCTGATATCGATAAAATAAAAGATTTTATTTAGTCTCCAGAAAAAGGGGGGAATGAAAGACCCC
ACCTGTAGGTTTGGCAAGCTAGCTTAAGTAACGCCATTTTGCAAGGCATGGAAAATACATAACTGAGAAT
AGAGAAGTTCAGATCAAGGTTAGGAACAGAGAGACAGCAGAATATGGGCCAAACAGGATATCTGTGGTAA
GCAGTTCCTGCCCCGGCTCAGGGCCAAGAACAGATGGTCCCCAGATGCGGTCCCGCCCTCAGCAGTTTCT
AGAGAACCATCAGATGTTTCCAGGGTGCCCCAAGGACCTGAAATGACCCTGTGCCTTATTTGAACTAACC
AATCAGTTCGCTTCTCGCTTCTGTTCGCGCGCTTCTGCTCCCCGAGCTCAATAAAAGAGCCCACAACCCC
TCACTCGGCGCGCCAGTCCTCCGATAGACTGCGTCGCCCGGGTACCCGTGTATCCAATAAACCCTCTTGC
AGTTGCATCCGACTTGTGGTCTCGCTGTTCCTTGGGAGGGTCTCCTCTGAGTGATTGACTACCCGTCAGC
GGGGGTCTTTCATGGGTAACAGTTTCTTGAAGTTGGAGAACAACATTCTGAGGGTAGGAGTCGAATATTA
AGTAATCCTGACTCAATTAGCCACTGTTTTGAATCCACATACTCCAATACTCCTGAAATAGTTCATTATG
GACAGCGCAGAAAGAGCTGGGGAGAATTGTGAAATTGTTATCCGCTCACAATTCCACACAACATACGAGC
CGGAAGCATAAAGTGTAAAGCCTGGGGTGCCTAATGAGTGAGCTAACTCACATTAATTGCGTTGCGCTCA
CTGCCCGCTTTCCAGTCGGGAAACCTGTCGTGCCAGCTGCATTAATGAATCGGCCAACGCGCGGGGAGAG
GCGGTTTGCGTATTGGGCGCTCTTCCGCTTCCTCGCTCACTGACTCGCTGCGCTCGGTCGTTCGGCTGCG
GCGAGCGGTATCAGCTCACTCAAAGGCGGTAATACGGTTATCCACAGAATCAGGGGATAACGCAGGAAAG
AACATGTGAGCAAAAGGCCAGCAAAAGGCCAGGAACCGTAAAAAGGCCGCGTTGCTGGCGTTTTTCCATA
GGCTCCGCCCCCCTGACGAGCATCACAAAAATCGACGCTCAAGTCAGAGGTGGCGAAACCCGACAGGACT
ATAAAGATACCAGGCGTTTCCCCCTGGAAGCTCCCTCGTGCGCTCTCCTGTTCCGACCCTGCCGCTTACC
GGATACCTGTCCGCCTTTCTCCCTTCGGGAAGCGTGGCGCTTTCTCATAGCTCACGCTGTAGGTATCTCA
GTTCGGTGTAGGTCGTTCGCTCCAAGCTGGGCTGTGTGCACGAACCCCCCGTTCAGCCCGACCGCTGCGC
CTTATCCGGTAACTATCGTCTTGAGTCCAACCCGGTAAGACACGACTTATCGCCACTGGCAGCAGCCACT
GGTAACAGGATTAGCAGAGCGAGGTATGTAGGCGGTGCTACAGAGTTCTTGAAGTGGTGGCCTAACTACG
GCTACACTAGAAGAACAGTATTTGGTATCTGCGCTCTGCTGAAGCCAGTTACCTTCGGAAAAAGAGTTGG
TAGCTCTTGATCCGGCAAACAAACCACCGCTGGTAGCGGTGGTTTTTTTGTTTGCAAGCAGCAGATTACG
CGCAGAAAAAAAGGATCTCAAGAAGATCCTTTGATCTTTTCTACGGGGTCTGACGCTCAGTGGAACGAAA
ACTCACGTTAAGGGATTTTGGTCATGAGATTATCAAAAAGGATCTTCACCTAGATCCTTTTAAATTAAAA
ATGAAGTTTTAAATCAATCTAAAGTATATATGAGTAAACTTGGTCTGACAGTTACCAATGCTTAATCAGT
GAGGCACCTATCTCAGCGATCTGTCTATTTCGTTCATCCATAGTTGCCTGACTCCCCGTCGTGTAGATAA
CTACGATACGGGAGGGCTTACCATCTGGCCCCAGTGCTGCAATGATACCGCGAGACCCACGCTCACCGGC
TCCAGATTTATCAGCAATAAACCAGCCAGCCGGAAGGGCCGAGCGCAGAAGTGGTCCTGCAACTTTATCC
GCCTCCATCCAGTCTATTAATTGTTGCCGGGAAGCTAGAGTAAGTAGTTCGCCAGTTAATAGTTTGCGCA
ACGTTGTTGCCATTGCTACAGGCATCGTGGTGTCACGCTCGTCGTTTGGTATGGCTTCATTCAGCTCCGG
TTCCCAACGATCAAGGCGAGTTACATGATCCCCCATGTTGTGCAAAAAAGCGGTTAGCTCCTTCGGTCCT
CCGATCGTTGTCAGAAGTAAGTTGGCCGCAGTGTTATCACTCATGGTTATGGCAGCACTGCATAATTCTC
TTACTGTCATGCCATCCGTAAGATGCTTTTCTGTGACTGGTGAGTACTCAACCAAGTCATTCTGAGAATA
GTGTATGCGGCGACCGAGTTGCTCTTGCCCGGCGTCAATACGGGATAATACCGCGCCACATAGCAGAACT
TTAAAAGTGCTCATCATTGGAAAACGTTCTTCGGGGCGAAAACTCTCAAGGATCTTACCGCTGTTGAGAT
CCAGTTCGATGTAACCCACTCGTGCACCCAACTGATCTTCAGCATCTTTTACTTTCACCAGCGTTTCTGG
GTGAGCAAAAACAGGAAGGCAAAATGCCGCAAAAAAGGGAATAAGGGCGACACGGAAATGTTGAATACTC
ATACTCTTCCTTTTTCAATATTATTGAAGCATTTATCAGGGTTATTGTCTCATGAGCGGATACATATTTG
AATGTATTTAGAAAAATAAACAAATAGGGGTTCCGCGCACATTTCCCCGAAAAGTGCCACCTGACGTCTA
AGAAACCATTATTATCATGACATTAACCTATAAAAATAGGCGTATCACGAGGCCCTTTCGTCTCGCGCGT
TTCGGTGATGACGGTGAAAACCTCTGACACATGCAGCTCCCGGAGACGGTCACAGCTTGTCTGTAAGCGG
ATGCCGGGAGCAGACAAGCCCGTCAGGGCGCGTCAGCGGGTGTTGGCGGGTGTCGGGGCTGGCTTAACTA
TGCGGCATCAGAGCAGATTGTACTGAGAGTGCACCATATGCGGTGTGAAATACCGCACAGATGCGTAAGG
AGAAAATACCGCATCAGGCGCCATTCGCCATTCAGGCTGCGCAACTGTTGGGAAGGGCGATCGGTGCGGG
CCTCTTCGCTATTACGCCAGCTGGCGAAAGGGGGATGTGCTGCAAGGCGATTAAGTTGGGTAACGCCAGG
G
Features (pLannotate 1.2.2; 19 found; start..end, strand, type, name):
     32..233     -  CDS            TcR (fragment): tetracycline efflux protein; tet; confers resistance to tetracycline
    234..332     +  CDS            env (fragment): murine leukemia virus gPr80 envelope polyprotein precursor; env; proteolytically cleaved into gp70SU and p15TM subunits
    374..890     +  LTR            5' LTR: 5' long terminal repeat from murine embryonic stem cell virus
    954..1295    +  misc_feature   MESV Ψ: packaging signal of murine embryonic stem cell virus
   1362..1778    +  CDS            gag (truncated): truncated Moloney murine leukemia virus (MMLV) gag gene lacking the start codon
   1837..2397    +  misc_feature   IRES: internal ribosome entry site (IRES) of the encephalomyocarditis virus (EMCV)
   2400..2777    +  CDS            H2bc3: H2B1B_MOUSE - Also known as Hist1h2bb Experimental evidence at protein level: Swiss-Prot protein existence level 1. Core component of nucleosome. Nucleosomes wrap and compact DNA into chromatin, limiting DNA accessibility to the cellular machineries which require DNA as a template. Histones thereby play a central role in transcription regulation, DNA repair, DNA replication and chromosomal stability. DNA accessibility is regulated via a complex set of post-translational modifications of histones, also called histone code, and nucleosome remodeling. From Mus musculus (Mouse).
   2989..3019    +  misc_feature   MCS (fragment): pUC18/19 multiple cloning site
   3139..3653    +  LTR            3' LTR: 3' long terminal repeat from murine embryonic stem cell virus
   3815..3831    -  protein_bind   lac operator: The lac repressor binds to the lac operator to inhibit transcription in E. coli. This inhibition can be relieved by adding lactose or isopropyl-β-D-thiogalactopyranoside (IPTG). lac repressor encoded by lacI
   3839..3869    -  promoter       lac promoter: promoter for the E. coli lac operon
   3884..3905    -  protein_bind   CAP binding site: CAP binding activates transcription in the presence of cAMP. E. coli catabolite activator protein
   3918..4010    -  CDS            lacI (fragment): lac repressor; lacI; The lac repressor binds to the lac operator to inhibit transcription in E. coli. This inhibition can be relieved by adding lactose or isopropyl-β-D-thiogalactopyranoside (IPTG).
   4193..4781    -  rep_origin     ori: high-copy-number ColE1/pMB1/pBR322/pUC origin of replication
   4952..5812    -  CDS            AmpR: β-lactamase; bla; confers resistance to ampicillin, carbenicillin, and related antibiotics
   5813..5917    -  promoter       AmpR promoter: bla
   6012..6047    +  CDS            rop (fragment): Rop protein, which maintains plasmids at low copy number; rop
   6149..6248    +  misc_feature   bom (fragment): basis of mobility region from pBR322
   6254..32      -  CDS            lacZα (fragment) (across the origin): LacZα fragment of β-galactosidase; lacZ fragment
