[The description below was written by a language model from this plasmid's Addgene catalogue record and pLannotate feature annotations shown in this document.]
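Description:
pMIHP-16249 C.NWS.V5 is an empty-backbone gammaretroviral transfer vector of about 6.4 kb, built on p.MIHP, which the record describes as a derivative of p.MIGII in which the GFP reporter was replaced by histone-linked epitopes. It is propagated in E. coli through a high-copy ColE1/pUC-type origin and selected with ampicillin via the β-lactamase gene. Short fragments of TcR, lacZα, lacI, rop and bom, together with a lac promoter/operator, are non-functional remnants of earlier cloning vectors.

The viral cassette is flanked by murine embryonic stem cell virus 5' and 3' LTRs. The 5' LTR drives transcription of the genomic RNA, and the MESV Ψ packaging signal with the adjoining truncated, start-codon-less MMLV gag region promotes encapsidation when gag-pol and env are supplied in trans by packaging cells. Downstream, an EMCV IRES directs cap-independent translation of a mouse histone H2B (H2bc3) coding sequence. According to the catalogue fields this carries the C, NWS and V5 epitope tags, although the tags themselves are not individually annotated in the feature table. They presumably lie in the unannotated stretch following the histone ORF. No gene of interest is present; the space between gag and the IRES is where one would be expected to be inserted, as in MIG-type vectors, though the record does not annotate a cloning site there.

The construct is one member of a "Flow Code" set, in which a particular combination of epitopes fused to a histone appears to serve as an antibody-detectable label for transduced cells in flow cytometry. The record also notes that it is to be used with mRNAs, without further detail.
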