Addgene plasmid #237590: pMIHP-16249 C.NWS.V5
Purpose: (Empty Backbone) C.NWS.V5 Flow Code Plasmid This plasmid is to be used with mRNAs.
Depositing lab: Adrian Liston. Depositing organization: Babraham Institute.
Backbone
  Vector backbone: p.MIHP — made from p.MIGII with the GFP element being replaced with the histone epitopes
  Vector type: Retroviral
  Tag / fusion protein: C; NWS; V5
Growth in bacteria
  Bacterial resistance: Ampicillin, 100 μg/mL
  Growth temperature: 30°C
  Growth strain: NEB Stable
  Copy number: Unknown
Gene/Insert
  Gene/Insert name: None
Terms and licenses: Academic/Nonprofit Terms; Industry Terms: Not Available to Industry
How to cite: pMIHP-16249 C.NWS.V5 was a gift from Adrian Liston (Addgene plasmid # 237590 ; http://n2t.net/addgene:237590 ; RRID:Addgene_237590)
